>Addgene plasmid #122089 | SpCas9_sgRNA_expression_in_pBluescript | depositor full sequence | sequence record 232787 | SpCas9_sgRNA_expression_in_pBluescript sequence 4356 bps
GTGGCACTTTTCGGGGAAATGTGCGCGGAACCCCTATTTGTTTATTTTTCTAAATACATTCAAATATGTA
TCCGCTCATGAGACAATAACCCTGATAAATGCTTCAATAATATTGAAAAAGGAAGAGTATGAGTATTCAA
CATTTCCGTGTCGCCCTTATTCCCTTTTTTGCGGCATTTTGCCTTCCTGTTTTTGCTCACCCAGAAACGC
TGGTGAAAGTAAAAGATGCTGAAGATCAGTTGGGTGCACGAGTGGGTTACATCGAACTGGATCTCAACAG
CGGTAAGATCCTTGAGAGTTTTCGCCCCGAAGAACGTTTTCCAATGATGAGCACTTTTAAAGTTCTGCTA
TGTGGCGCGGTATTATCCCGTATTGACGCCGGGCAAGAGCAACTCGGTCGCCGCATACACTATTCTCAGA
ATGACTTGGTTGAGTACTCACCAGTCACAGAAAAGCATCTTACGGATGGCATGACAGTAAGAGAATTATG
CAGTGCTGCCATAACCATGAGTGATAACACTGCGGCCAACTTACTTCTGACAACGATCGGAGGACCGAAG
GAGCTAACCGCTTTTTTGCACAACATGGGGGATCATGTAACTCGCCTTGATCGTTGGGAACCGGAGCTGA
ATGAAGCCATACCAAACGACGAGCGTGACACCACGATGCCTGTAGCAATGGCAACAACGTTGCGCAAACT
ATTAACTGGCGAACTACTTACTCTAGCTTCCCGGCAACAATTAATAGACTGGATGGAGGCGGATAAAGTT
GCAGGACCACTTCTGCGCTCGGCCCTTCCGGCTGGCTGGTTTATTGCTGATAAATCTGGAGCCGGTGAGC
GTGGGTCTCGCGGTATCATTGCAGCACTGGGGCCAGATGGTAAGCCCTCCCGTATCGTAGTTATCTACAC
GACGGGGAGTCAGGCAACTATGGATGAACGAAATAGACAGATCGCTGAGATAGGTGCCTCACTGATTAAG
CATTGGTAACTGTCAGACCAAGTTTACTCATATATACTTTAGATTGATTTAAAACTTCATTTTTAATTTA
AAAGGATCTAGGTGAAGATCCTTTTTGATAATCTCATGACCAAAATCCCTTAACGTGAGTTTTCGTTCCA
CTGAGCGTCAGACCCCGTAGAAAAGATCAAAGGATCTTCTTGAGATCCTTTTTTTCTGCGCGTAATCTGC
TGCTTGCAAACAAAAAAACCACCGCTACCAGCGGTGGTTTGTTTGCCGGATCAAGAGCTACCAACTCTTT
TTCCGAAGGTAACTGGCTTCAGCAGAGCGCAGATACCAAATACTGTCCTTCTAGTGTAGCCGTAGTTAGG
CCACCACTTCAAGAACTCTGTAGCACCGCCTACATACCTCGCTCTGCTAATCCTGTTACCAGTGGCTGCT
GCCAGTGGCGATAAGTCGTGTCTTACCGGGTTGGACTCAAGACGATAGTTACCGGATAAGGCGCAGCGGT
CGGGCTGAACGGGGGGTTCGTGCACACAGCCCAGCTTGGAGCGAACGACCTACACCGAACTGAGATACCT
ACAGCGTGAGCTATGAGAAAGCGCCACGCTTCCCGAAGGGAGAAAGGCGGACAGGTATCCGGTAAGCGGC
AGGGTCGGAACAGGAGAGCGCACGAGGGAGCTTCCAGGGGGAAACGCCTGGTATCTTTATAGTCCTGTCG
GGTTTCGCCACCTCTGACTTGAGCGTCGATTTTTGTGATGCTCGTCAGGGGGGCGGAGCCTATGGAAAAA
CGCCAGCAACGCGGCCTTTTTACGGTTCCTGGCCTTTTGCTGGCCTTTTGCTCACATGTTCTTTCCTGCG
TTATCCCCTGATTCTGTGGATAACCGTATTACCGCCTTTGAGTGAGCTGATACCGCTCGCCGCAGCCGAA
CGACCGAGCGCAGCGAGTCAGTGAGCGAGGAAGCGGAAGAGCGCCCAATACGCAAACCGCCTCTCCCCGC
GCGTTGGCCGATTCATTAATGCAGCTGGCACGACAGGTTTCCCGACTGGAAAGCGGGCAGTGAGCGCAAC
GCAATTAATGTGAGTTAGCTCACTCATTAGGCACCCCAGGCTTTACACTTTATGCTTCCGGCTCGTATGT
TGTGTGGAATTGTGAGCGGATAACAATTTCACACAGGAAACAGCTATGACCATGATTACGCCAAGCGCGC
AATTAACCCTCACTAAAGGGAACAAAAGCTGGAGCTCCACCGCGGTGGCGGCCGCCCCCTTCACCGAGGG
CCTATTTCCCATGATTCCTTCATATTTGCATATACGATACAAGGCTGTTAGAGAGATAATTGGAATTAAT
TTGACTGTAAACACAAAGATATTAGTACAAAATACGTGACGTAGAAAGTAATAATTTCTTGGGTAGTTTG
CAGTTTTAAAATTATGTTTTAAAATGGACTATCATATGCTTACCGTAACTTGAAAGTATTTCGATTTCTT
GGCTTTATATATCTTGTGGAAAGGACGAAACACCGGTGTGCAGGTGAGTGATCCAAACGCCCGGCGGCAA
CCGAGCGTTCTGAACAAATCCAGATGGAGTTCTGAGGTCATTACTGGATCTATCAACAGGAGTCCAAGCG
AGCTCTCGAACCCCAGAGTCCCGCTCAGAAGAACTCGTCAAGAAGGCGATAGAAGGCGATGCGCTGCGAA
TCGGGAGCGGCGATACCGTAAAGCACGAGGAAGCGGTCAGCCCATTCGCCGCCAAGCTCTTCAGCAATAT
CACGGGTAGCCAACGCTATGTCCTGATAGCGGTCCGCCACACCCAGCCGGCCACAGTCGATGAATCCAGA
AAAGCGGCCATTTTCCACCATGATATTCGGCAAGCAGGCATCGCCATGGGTCACGACGAGATCCTCGCCG
TCGGGCATGCGCGCCTTGAGCCTGGCGAACAGTTCGGCTGGCGCGAGCCCCTGATGCTCTTCGTCCAGAT
CATCCTGATCGACAAGACCGGCTTCCATCCGAGTACGTGCTCGCTCGATGCGATGTTTCGCTTGGTGGTC
GAATGGGCAGGTAGCCGGATCAAGCGTATGCAGCCGCCGCATTGCATCAGCCATGATGGATACTTTCTCG
GCAGGAGCAAGGTGAGATGACAGGAGATCCTGCCCCGGCACTTCGCCCAATAGCAGCCAGTCCCTTCCCG
CTTCAGTGACAACGTCGAGCACAGCTGCGCAAGGAACGCCCGTCGTGGCCAGCCACGATAGCCGCGCTGC
CTCGTCCTGCAGTTCATTCAGGGCACCGGACAGGTCGGTCTTGACAAAAAGAACCGGGCGCCCCTGCGCT
GACAGCCGGAACACGGCGGCATCAGAGCAGCCGATTGTCTGTTGTGCCCAGTCATAGCCGAATAGCCTCT
CCACCCAAGCGGCCGGAGAACCTGCGTGCAATCCATCTTGTTCAATCATGCGAAACGATCCTCATCCTGT
CTCTTGATCAGATCTTGATCCCCTGCGCCATCAGATCCTTGGCGGCAAGAAAGCCATCCAGTTTACTTTG
CAGGGCTTCCCAACCTTACCAGAGGGCGCCCCAGCTGGCAATTCCGACGGATCAAGAACCTGCTGACGTT
TTAGAGCTAGAAATAGCAAGTTAAAATAAGGCTAGTCCGTTATCAACTTGAAAAAGTGGCACCGAGTCGG
TGCTTTTTTTGAATTCGATATCAAGCTTATCGATACCGTCGACCTCGAGGGGGGGCCCGGTACCCAATTC
GCCCTATAGTGAGTCGTATTACGCGCGCTCACTGGCCGTCGTTTTACAACGTCGTGACTGGGAAAACCCT
GGCGTTACCCAACTTAATCGCCTTGCAGCACATCCCCCTTTCGCCAGCTGGCGTAATAGCGAAGAGGCCC
GCACCGATCGCCCTTCCCAACAGTTGCGCAGCCTGAATGGCGAATGGG
[124 nt withheld, positions 3899-4022]
C
[91 nt withheld, positions 4024-4114]
A
[49 nt withheld, positions 4116-4164]
CCTTTGACGTTGGAGTCCACGTTCTTT
[37 nt withheld, positions 4192-4228]
ACCCTATCTCGGTCTATTCTTTTGATTTATAAGGGATTTTGCCGATTTCGGCCTATTGGTTAAAAAATGA
GCTGATTTAACAAAAATTTAACGCGAATTTTAACAAAATATTAACGCTTACAATTTAG
Features (pLannotate 1.2.2; 18 found; start..end, strand, type, name):
     24..128     +  promoter       AmpR promoter: bla
    129..989     +  CDS            AmpR: β-lactamase; bla; confers resistance to ampicillin, carbenicillin, and related antibiotics
   1160..1748    +  rep_origin     ori: high-copy-number ColE1/pMB1/pBR322/pUC origin of replication
   1931..2023    +  CDS            lacI (fragment): lac repressor; lacI; The lac repressor binds to the lac operator to inhibit transcription in E. coli. This inhibition can be relieved by adding lactose or isopropyl-β-D-thiogalactopyranoside (IPTG).
   2036..2057    +  protein_bind   CAP binding site: CAP binding activates transcription in the presence of cAMP. E. coli catabolite activator protein
   2072..2102    +  promoter       lac promoter: promoter for the E. coli lac operon
   2110..2126    +  protein_bind   lac operator: The lac repressor binds to the lac operator to inhibit transcription in E. coli. This inhibition can be relieved by adding lactose or isopropyl-β-D-thiogalactopyranoside (IPTG). lac repressor encoded by lacI
   2171..2189    +  promoter       T3 promoter: promoter for bacteriophage T3 RNA polymerase
   2202..2225    +  misc_feature   MCS (fragment): pBluescript multiple cloning site
   2236..2476    +  promoter       U6 promoter: RNA polymerase III promoter for human U6 snRNA
   2505..2584    -  terminator     lambda t0 terminator (fragment): transcription terminator from phage lambda
   2618..3409    -  CDS            neo: KKA2_KLEPN - Also known as kan, nptII. Experimental evidence at protein level: Swiss-Prot protein existence level 1. Resistance to kanamycin, neomycin, paromomycin, ribostamycin, butirosin and gentamicin B. From Klebsiella pneumoniae.
   3441..3545    -  CDS            tnpA (fragment): TN5P_ECOLX - Also known as tnp. Experimental evidence at protein level: Swiss-Prot protein existence level 1. Mediates transposition of transposon Tn5 by a 'cut and paste' mechanism. First, the monomeric transposase binds the 19 bp inverted DNA repeats flanking the transposon. Then, dimerization of the DNA- bound transposase creates a synaptic DNA complex. After nicking of the first DNA strand, excision of the transposon proceeds through a series of intermediates. The transposase then mediates the insertion of the transposon at a new site by strand transfer. The activity of the wild- type tran
   3568..3643    +  misc_RNA       gRNA scaffold: guide RNA scaffold for the Streptococcus pyogenes CRISPR/Cas9 system
   3651..3704    +  misc_feature   MCS (fragment): pBluescript multiple cloning site
   3713..3731    -  promoter       T7 promoter: promoter for bacteriophage T7 RNA polymerase
   3739..3894    +  CDS            lacZα (fragment): LacZα fragment of β-galactosidase; lacZ fragment
   3899..4327    +  rep_origin     f1 ori (sequence partly withheld): f1 bacteriophage origin of replication; arrow indicates direction of (+) strand synthesis
