>Addgene plasmid #122089 | SpCas9_sgRNA_expression_in_pBluescript | addgene full sequence | sequence record 242295 | Addgene NGS Result
AAACCGCCTCTCCCCGCGCGTTGGCCGATTCATTAATGCAGCTGGCACGACAGGTTTCCCGACTGGAAAG
CGGGCAGTGAGCGCAACGCAATTAATGTGAGTTAGCTCACTCATTAGGCACCCCAGGCTTTACACTTTAT
GCTTCCGGCTCGTATGTTGTGTGGAATTGTGAGCGGATAACAATTTCACACAGGAAACAGCTATGACCAT
GATTACGCCAAGCGCGCAATTAACCCTCACTAAAGGGAACAAAAGCTGGAGCTCCACCGCGGTGGCGGCC
GCCCCCTTCACCGAGGGCCTATTTCCCATGATTCCTTCATATTTGCATATACGATACAAGGCTGTTAGAG
AGATAATTGGAATTAATTTGACTGTAAACACAAAGATATTAGTACAAAATACGTGACGTAGAAAGTAATA
ATTTCTTGGGTAGTTTGCAGTTTTAAAATTATGTTTTAAAATGGACTATCATATGCTTACCGTAACTTGA
AAGTATTTCGATTTCTTGGCTTTATATATCTTGTGGAAAGGACGAAACACCGGTGTGCAGGTGAGTGATC
CAAACGCCCGGCGGCAACCGAGCGTTCTGAACAAATCCAGATGGAGTTCTGAGGTCATTACTGGATCTAT
CAACAGGAGTCCAAGCGAGCTCTCGAACCCCAGAGTCCCGCTCAGAAGAACTCGTCAAGAAGGCGATAGA
AGGCGATGCGCTGCGAATCGGGAGCGGCGATACCGTAAAGCACGAGGAAGCGGTCAGCCCATTCGCCGCC
AAGCTCTTCAGCAATATCACGGGTAGCCAACGCTATGTCCTGATAGCGGTCCGCCACACCCAGCCGGCCA
CAGTCGATGAATCCAGAAAAGCGGCCATTTTCCACCATGATATTCGGCAAGCAGGCATCGCCATGGGTCA
CGACGAGATCCTCGCCGTCGGGCATGCGCGCCTTGAGCCTGGCGAACAGTTCGGCTGGCGCGAGCCCCTG
ATGCTCTTCGTCCAGATCATCCTGATCGACAAGACCGGCTTCCATCCGAGTACGTGCTCGCTCGATGCGA
TGTTTCGCTTGGTGGTCGAATGGGCAGGTAGCCGGATCAAGCGTATGCAGCCGCCGCATTGCATCAGCCA
TGATGGATACTTTCTCGGCAGGAGCAAGGTGAGATGACAGGAGATCCTGCCCCGGCACTTCGCCCAATAG
CAGCCAGTCCCTTCCCGCTTCAGTGACAACGTCGAGCACAGCTGCGCAAGGAACGCCCGTCGTGGCCAGC
CACGATAGCCGCGCTGCCTCGTCCTGCAGTTCATTCAGGGCACCGGACAGGTCGGTCTTGACAAAAAGAA
CCGGGCGCCCCTGCGCTGACAGCCGGAACACGGCGGCATCAGAGCAGCCGATTGTCTGTTGTGCCCAGTC
ATAGCCGAATAGCCTCTCCACCCAAGCGGCCGGAGAACCTGCGTGCAATCCATCTTGTTCAATCATGCGA
AACGATCCTCATCCTGTCTCTTGATCAGATCTTGATCCCCTGCGCCATCAGATCCTTGGCGGCAAGAAAG
CCATCCAGTTTACTTTGCAGGGCTTCCCAACCTTACCAGAGGGCGCCCCAGCTGGCAATTCCGACGGATC
AAGAACCTGCTGACGTTTTAGAGCTAGAAATAGCAAGTTAAAATAAGGCTAGTCCGTTATCAACTTGAAA
AAGTGGCACCGAGTCGGTGCTTTTTTTGAATTCGATATCAAGCTTATCGATACCGTCGACCTCGAGGGGG
GGCCCGGTACCCAATTCGCCCTATAGTGAGTCGTATTACGCGCGCTCACTGGCCGTCGTTTTACAACGTC
GTGACTGGGAAAACCCTGGCGTTACCCAACTTAATCGCCTTGCAGCACATCCCCCTTTCGCCAGCTGGCG
TAATAGCGAAGAGGCCCGCACCGATCGCCCTTCCCAACAGTTGCGCAGCCTGAATGGCGAATGGG
[124 nt withheld, positions 1956-2079]
C
[91 nt withheld, positions 2081-2171]
A
[49 nt withheld, positions 2173-2221]
CCTTTGACGTTGGAGTCCACGTTCTTT
[37 nt withheld, positions 2249-2285]
ACCCTATCTCGGTCTATTCTTTTGATTTATAAGGGATTTTGCCGATTTCGGCCTATTGGTTAAAAAATGA
GCTGATTTAACAAAAATTTAACGCGAATTTTAACAAAATATTAACGCTTACAATTTAGGTGGCACTTTTC
GGGGAAATGTGCGCGGAACCCCTATTTGTTTATTTTTCTAAATACATTCAAATATGTATCCGCTCATGAG
ACAATAACCCTGATAAATGCTTCAATAATATTGAAAAAGGAAGAGTATGAGTATTCAACATTTCCGTGTC
GCCCTTATTCCCTTTTTTGCGGCATTTTGCCTTCCTGTTTTTGCTCACCCAGAAACGCTGGTGAAAGTAA
AAGATGCTGAAGATCAGTTGGGTGCACGAGTGGGTTACATCGAACTGGATCTCAACAGCGGTAAGATCCT
TGAGAGTTTTCGCCCCGAAGAACGTTTTCCAATGATGAGCACTTTTAAAGTTCTGCTATGTGGCGCGGTA
TTATCCCGTATTGACGCCGGGCAAGAGCAACTCGGTCGCCGCATACACTATTCTCAGAATGACTTGGTTG
AGTACTCACCAGTCACAGAAAAGCATCTTACGGATGGCATGACAGTAAGAGAATTATGCAGTGCTGCCAT
AACCATGAGTGATAACACTGCGGCCAACTTACTTCTGACAACGATCGGAGGACCGAAGGAGCTAACCGCT
TTTTTGCACAACATGGGGGATCATGTAACTCGCCTTGATCGTTGGGAACCGGAGCTGAATGAAGCCATAC
CAAACGACGAGCGTGACACCACGATGCCTGTAGCAATGGCAACAACGTTGCGCAAACTATTAACTGGCGA
ACTACTTACTCTAGCTTCCCGGCAACAATTAATAGACTGGATGGAGGCGGATAAAGTTGCAGGACCACTT
CTGCGCTCGGCCCTTCCGGCTGGCTGGTTTATTGCTGATAAATCTGGAGCCGGTGAGCGTGGGTCTCGCG
GTATCATTGCAGCACTGGGGCCAGATGGTAAGCCCTCCCGTATCGTAGTTATCTACACGACGGGGAGTCA
GGCAACTATGGATGAACGAAATAGACAGATCGCTGAGATAGGTGCCTCACTGATTAAGCATTGGTAACTG
TCAGACCAAGTTTACTCATATATACTTTAGATTGATTTAAAACTTCATTTTTAATTTAAAAGGATCTAGG
TGAAGATCCTTTTTGATAATCTCATGACCAAAATCCCTTAACGTGAGTTTTCGTTCCACTGAGCGTCAGA
CCCCGTAGAAAAGATCAAAGGATCTTCTTGAGATCCTTTTTTTCTGCGCGTAATCTGCTGCTTGCAAACA
AAAAAACCACCGCTACCAGCGGTGGTTTGTTTGCCGGATCAAGAGCTACCAACTCTTTTTCCGAAGGTAA
CTGGCTTCAGCAGAGCGCAGATACCAAATACTGTTCTTCTAGTGTAGCCGTAGTTAGGCCACCACTTCAA
GAACTCTGTAGCACCGCCTACATACCTCGCTCTGCTAATCCTGTTACCAGTGGCTGCTGCCAGTGGCGAT
AAGTCGTGTCTTACCGGGTTGGACTCAAGACGATAGTTACCGGATAAGGCGCAGCGGTCGGGCTGAACGG
GGGGTTCGTGCACACAGCCCAGCTTGGAGCGAACGACCTACACCGAACTGAGATACCTACAGCGTGAGCT
ATGAGAAAGCGCCACGCTTCCCGAAGGGAGAAAGGCGGACAGGTATCCGGTAAGCGGCAGGGTCGGAACA
GGAGAGCGCACGAGGGAGCTTCCAGGGGGAAACGCCTGGTATCTTTATAGTCCTGTCGGGTTTCGCCACC
TCTGACTTGAGCGTCGATTTTTGTGATGCTCGTCAGGGGGGCGGAGCCTATGGAAAAACGCCAGCAACGC
GGCCTTTTTACGGTTCCTGGCCTTTTGCTGGCCTTTTGCTCACATGTTCTTTCCTGCGTTATCCCCTGAT
TCTGTGGATAACCGTATTACCGCCTTTGAGTGAGCTGATACCGCTCGCCGCAGCCGAACGACCGAGCGCA
GCGAGTCAGTGAGCGAGGAAGCGGAAGAGCGCCCAATACGC
Features (pLannotate 1.2.2; 18 found; start..end, strand, type, name):
     93..114     +  protein_bind   CAP binding site: CAP binding activates transcription in the presence of cAMP. E. coli catabolite activator protein
    129..159     +  promoter       lac promoter: promoter for the E. coli lac operon
    167..183     +  protein_bind   lac operator: The lac repressor binds to the lac operator to inhibit transcription in E. coli. This inhibition can be relieved by adding lactose or isopropyl-β-D-thiogalactopyranoside (IPTG). lac repressor encoded by lacI
    228..246     +  promoter       T3 promoter: promoter for bacteriophage T3 RNA polymerase
    259..282     +  misc_feature   MCS (fragment): pBluescript multiple cloning site
    293..533     +  promoter       U6 promoter: RNA polymerase III promoter for human U6 snRNA
    562..641     -  terminator     lambda t0 terminator (fragment): transcription terminator from phage lambda
    675..1466    -  CDS            neo: KKA2_KLEPN - Also known as kan, nptII. Experimental evidence at protein level: Swiss-Prot protein existence level 1. Resistance to kanamycin, neomycin, paromomycin, ribostamycin, butirosin and gentamicin B. From Klebsiella pneumoniae.
   1498..1602    -  CDS            tnpA (fragment): TN5P_ECOLX - Also known as tnp. Experimental evidence at protein level: Swiss-Prot protein existence level 1. Mediates transposition of transposon Tn5 by a 'cut and paste' mechanism. First, the monomeric transposase binds the 19 bp inverted DNA repeats flanking the transposon. Then, dimerization of the DNA- bound transposase creates a synaptic DNA complex. After nicking of the first DNA strand, excision of the transposon proceeds through a series of intermediates. The transposase then mediates the insertion of the transposon at a new site by strand transfer. The activity of the wild- type tran
   1625..1700    +  misc_RNA       gRNA scaffold: guide RNA scaffold for the Streptococcus pyogenes CRISPR/Cas9 system
   1708..1761    +  misc_feature   MCS (fragment): pBluescript multiple cloning site
   1770..1788    -  promoter       T7 promoter: promoter for bacteriophage T7 RNA polymerase
   1796..1951    +  CDS            lacZα (fragment): LacZα fragment of β-galactosidase; lacZ fragment
   1956..2384    +  rep_origin     f1 ori (sequence partly withheld): f1 bacteriophage origin of replication; arrow indicates direction of (+) strand synthesis
   2437..2541    +  promoter       AmpR promoter: bla
   2542..3402    +  CDS            AmpR: β-lactamase; bla; confers resistance to ampicillin, carbenicillin, and related antibiotics
   3573..4161    +  rep_origin     ori: high-copy-number ColE1/pMB1/pBR322/pUC origin of replication
   4344..80      +  CDS            lacI (fragment) (across the origin): lac repressor; lacI; The lac repressor binds to the lac operator to inhibit transcription in E. coli. This inhibition can be relieved by adding lactose or isopropyl-β-D-thiogalactopyranoside (IPTG).
