[The description below was written by a language model from this plasmid's Addgene catalogue record and pLannotate feature annotations shown in this document.]
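Description:
SpCas9_sgRNA_expression_in_pBluescript is a 4,356 bp guide RNA cloning vector built on the pBluescript (pBS) backbone and classed as a mammalian expression/CRISPR plasmid. It is propagated in E. coli at high copy from a ColE1/pUC-type origin and selected with ampicillin through the bla gene. It also retains the usual pBluescript elements: an f1 origin, the lac promoter/operator with a lacZα fragment, remnants of the multiple cloning site, and flanking T3 and T7 promoters that serve as sequencing primer sites. The depositor and repository sequence records give the same set of features in the same order, differing only in where numbering starts.

The payload is a human U6 RNA polymerase III promoter paired with the 76 bp Streptococcus pyogenes Cas9 guide RNA scaffold (listed as "SpCas9 tracr"). In the plasmid as supplied, these two parts are separated by roughly 1.1 kb that carries, in reverse orientation, a neo/nptII kanamycin-resistance coding sequence with a Tn5 transposase fragment and a lambda t0 terminator fragment. The record does not explain this segment, but its position suggests a stuffer that is removed when the vector is cut with BfuAI. Annealed spacer oligonucleotides with matching overhangs are then ligated in, destroying the BfuAI sites and placing the user's spacer directly between U6 and the scaffold to yield a complete single guide RNA transcription unit. No Cas9 gene or mammalian selection marker is annotated, so the nuclease must be supplied separately. The plasmid is intended for users to clone their own guides for SpCas9 genome editing in mammalian cells, and it was deposited in connection with work on orthogonal Cas9-Cas9 chimeras.
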