Addgene plasmid #122089: SpCas9_sgRNA_expression_in_pBluescript
Purpose: U6 driven SpCas9 sgRNA expression vector for cloning own guides
Depositing lab: Scot Wolfe. Depositing organization: University of Massachusetts, Worcester. Publication: Orthogonal Cas9-Cas9 chimeras provide a versatile platform for genome editing. Bolukbasi MF, Liu P, Luk K, Kwok SF, Gupta A, Amrani N, Sontheimer EJ, Zhu LJ, Wolfe SA. Nat Commun. 2018 Nov 19;9(1):4856. doi: 10.1038/s41467-018-07310-x. PubMed 30451839.
Backbone
  Vector backbone: pBS
  Backbone size w/o insert (bp): 4280
  Total vector size (bp): 4356
  Vector type: Mammalian Expression, CRISPR
Growth in bacteria
  Bacterial resistance: Ampicillin, 100 μg/mL
  Growth temperature: 37°C
  Growth strain: DH5alpha
  Copy number: High Copy
Gene/Insert
  Gene/Insert name: SpCas9 tracr
  Species: Synthetic; S. pyogenes
  Insert size (bp): 76
  Entrez Gene: NEWENTRY
  Promoter: U6
  Cloning method: Restriction Enzyme; 5′ cloning site BfuAI (destroyed during cloning); 3′ cloning site BfuAI (destroyed during cloning)
  Sequencing primers: 5′ T3 Promoter; 3′ T7 Promoter
Terms and licenses: Academic/Nonprofit Terms; Industry Terms: Not Available to Industry
Depositor comments: To design oligos for cloning: 5'-ACCG-Spacer_Sequence-3' and 5'-AAAC-Rev_Comp_Spacer-3' For sgRNA cloning: Digest with BfuAI and ligate in phosphorylated and annealed oligos
How to cite: SpCas9_sgRNA_expression_in_pBluescript was a gift from Scot Wolfe (Addgene plasmid # 122089 ; http://n2t.net/addgene:122089 ; RRID:Addgene_122089)
